Addgene plasmid #205406: pICH41276(3Uter)-tAT5G37830
Purpose: MoClo lvl0 3'UTR+Terminator part
Depositing lab: Jennifer Nemhauser. Depositing organization: University of Washington. Publication: Building a pipeline to identify and engineer constitutive and repressible promoters. Yang EJY, Nemhauser JL. Quant Plant Biol. 2023 Oct 19;4:e12. doi: 10.1017/qpb.2023.10. eCollection 2023. PubMed 37901686.
Backbone
  Vector backbone: pICH41276
  Backbone manufacturer: Sylvestre Marillonnet Lab
  Vector type: Synthetic Biology
Growth in bacteria
  Bacterial resistance: Spectinomycin, 50 μg/mL
  Growth temperature: 37°C
  Growth strain: DH5alpha
  Copy number: High Copy
Gene/Insert
  Gene/Insert name: tAT5G37830
  Species: A. thaliana (mustard weed)
  Insert size (bp): 696
  Cloning method: Restriction Enzyme; 5′ cloning site unknown (unknown if destroyed)
Terms and licenses: Academic/Nonprofit Terms; Industry Terms: Not Available to Industry
How to cite: pICH41276(3Uter)-tAT5G37830 was a gift from Jennifer Nemhauser (Addgene plasmid # 205406 ; http://n2t.net/addgene:205406 ; RRID:Addgene_205406)
