[The description below was written by a language model from this plasmid's Addgene catalogue record and pLannotate feature annotations shown in this document.]
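Description:
pICH41276(3Uter)-tAT5G37830 is a Level 0 part plasmid for the MoClo (Modular Cloning) Golden Gate assembly system, built on the pICH41276 acceptor backbone, which is the standard position for combined 3′UTR-plus-terminator modules. It is a small bacterial cloning vector of about 2.9 kb, not an expression construct in its own right. It replicates in E. coli from a high-copy ColE1/pUC-type origin and is selected with spectinomycin. Resistance comes from the aadA gene, which spans the numbering origin of the circular sequence and appears to be driven by the annotated AmpR (bla) promoter lying upstream of it. The short fragments annotated as integrase, gentamicin acetyltransferase and lacI are most likely remnants carried along with the resistance cassette and the former cloning region of the backbone, and are not functional genes.

The payload is a 696 bp segment from Arabidopsis thaliana named tAT5G37830, the 3′ untranslated region and transcription terminator of the locus AT5G37830. The automated annotation does not label this insert, but it presumably occupies the unannotated stretch between the lacI fragment and the AmpR promoter. The record does not state the flanking restriction sites or fusion overhangs. In MoClo, Level 0 parts are typically released by a Type IIS enzyme and joined in a fixed order with promoter, 5′UTR and coding sequence modules to form Level 1 transcription units. This part supplies the transcript termination and polyadenylation end of such units, and it was deposited with work on identifying and engineering constitutive and repressible plant promoters.
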