Features (pLannotate 1.2.2; 6 found; start..end, strand, type, name):
    276..864     +  rep_origin     ori: high-copy-number ColE1/pMB1/pBR322/pUC origin of replication
   1047..1096    +  CDS            lacI (fragment): lac repressor; lacI; The lac repressor binds to the lac operator to inhibit transcription in E. coli. This inhibition can be relieved by adding lactose or isopropyl-β-D-thiogalactopyranoside (IPTG).
   1937..2041    +  promoter       AmpR promoter: bla
   2032..2112    -  CDS            int (fragment): INT2_ECOLX - Protein inferred from homology: Swiss-Prot protein existence level 3. Putative integrase believed to be involved in the insertion of antibiotic resistance genes into plasmids and transposons. From Escherichia coli.
   2200..2256    +  CDS            GmR (fragment): gentamycin acetyltransferase; aacC1; confers resistance to gentamycin
   2263..102     +  CDS            aadA (across the origin): S3AD_ECOLX - Experimental evidence at protein level: Swiss-Prot protein existence level 1. Mediates bacterial resistance to the antibiotics streptomycin and spectinomycin. From Escherichia coli.
>Addgene plasmid #205406 | pICH41276(3Uter)-tAT5G37830 | addgene full sequence | sequence record 404849 | Addgene NGS Result
GCTTATCTTGGACAAGAAGAAGATCGCTTGGCCTCGCGCGCAGATCAGTTGGAAGAATTTGTCCATTACG
TAAAAGGCGAGATCACCAAGGTAGTCGGCAAATAACTGTCAGACCAAGTTTACTCATATATACTTTAGAT
TGATTTAAAACTTCATTTTTAATTTAAAAGGATCTAGGTGAAGATCCTTTTTGATAATCTCATGACCAAA
ATCCCTTAACGTGAGTTTTCGTTCCACTGAGCGTCAGACCCCGTAGAAAAGATCAAAGGATCTTCTTGAG
ATCCTTTTTTTCTGCGCGTAATCTGCTGCTTGCAAACAAAAAAACCACCGCTACCAGCGGTGGTTTGTTT
GCCGGATCAAGAGCTACCAACTCTTTTTCCGAAGGTAACTGGCTTCAGCAGAGCGCAGATACCAAATACT
GTTCTTCTAGTGTAGCCGTAGTTAGGCCACCACTTCAAGAACTCTGTAGCACCGCCTACATACCTCGCTC
TGCTAATCCTGTTACCAGTGGCTGCTGCCAGTGGCGATAAGTCGTGTCTTACCGGGTTGGACTCAAGACG
ATAGTTACCGGATAAGGCGCAGCGGTCGGGCTGAACGGGGGGTTCGTGCACACAGCCCAGCTTGGAGCGA
ACGACCTACACCGAACTGAGATACCTACAGCGTGAGCTATGAGAAAGCGCCACGCTTCCCGAAGGGAGAA
AGGCGGACAGGTATCCGGTAAGCGGCAGGGTCGGAACAGGAGAGCGCACGAGGGAGCTTCCAGGGGGAAA
CGCCTGGTATCTTTATAGTCCTGTCGGGTTTCGCCACCTCTGACTTGAGCGTCGATTTTTGTGATGCTCG
TCAGGGGGGCGGAGCCTATGGAAAAACGCCAGCAACGCGGCCTTTTTACGGTTCCTGGCCTTTTGCTGGC
CTTTTGCTCACATGTTCTTTCCTGCGTTATCCCCTGATTCTGTGGATAACCGTATTACCGCCTTTGAGTG
AGCTGATACCGCTCGCCGCAGCCGAACGACCGAGCGCAGCGAGTCAGTGAGCGAGGAAGCGGAAGAGCGC
CCAATACGCAAACCGCCTCTCCCCGCGCGTTGGCCGATTCATTAATCACTCTGTGGTCTCAGCTTACAAT
TCATCTCCTCCTCATAAGTCTCTTCTCGAACTTCATTACTCCTTCATTTAACGTATAATCCAAATTAGTT
GTTTATGTGTCTTGTTGTTGTTTCGGTGTCTCTTAGCCGGATATTCTTTGGAGGTTTGGCCATTTTCAGT
GAAATAAGGATCAGATTCTTGATTCATTAGAAACAAGGTAATAAATTGTCTTGGTGAATAAGTTTTAGTT
GTTGTTGTATGTACTTATGTATCACTATTGCTGGTCCAAGACTTTTGGCTGGATTTCATTGATGCCATTG
TCGACATTGAAAAGAGATTTGTGTCTGCTATGATCGGTCCAACAAAACTAGTCGTCTGAAGCAACCAAAA
AAAAAAGTGGCCCCTTGTATAATTTGTCGTAGTAATGTATTTTTTCCTATTTTGTGTAAATTTGAATTCT
AATTAATTTTTAAAAGGAATACAAAAGAAAATAAAAGGCAAAAAAAGGGATAGAAAGATGAGAAGTTAGG
TAAGATACAATTAAATGAAGGATTTTGCTTTTTTTTTGTCCACCATATTAAAGAAGGAAAATTAGAAATA
TGTGGCCTTCACAAACTATTTTCTAAAATAAACGATATTGTTTTAAATGAAACCATGGGCTTATGAATAT
TGCTCCCTAAAAGGCTAAAATCCATTATATTTATCAAAAAATATGACCTTCAATAAACTCACGCTTGAGA
CCACGAAGTGGCTCTTCAGTGGACGAAAGGGCCTCGTGATACGCCTATTTTTATAGGTTAATGTCATGAT
AATAATGGTTTCTTAGACGTCAGGTGGCACTTTTCGGGGAAATGTGCGCGGAACCCCTATTTGTTTATTT
TTCTAAATACATTCAAATATGTATCCGCTCATGAGACAATAACCCTGATAAATGCTTCAATAATATTGAA
AAAGGAAGAGTATGCGCTCACGCAACTGGTCCAGAACCTTGACCGAACGCAGCGGTGGTAACGGCGCAGT
GGCGGTTTTCATGGCTTGTTATGACTGTTTTTTTTTGGGGTACAGTCTATGCCTCGGGCATCCAAGCAGC
AAGCGCGTTACGCCGTGGGTCGATGTTTGATGTTATGGAGCAGCAACGATGTTACGCAGCAGGGCAGTCG
CCCTAAAACAAAGTTAAACATCATGAGGGAAGCGGTGATCGCCGAAGTATCGACTCAACTATCAGAGGTA
GTTGGCGTCATCGAGCGCCATCTCGAACCGACGTTGCTGGCCGTACATTTGTACGGCTCCGCAGTGGATG
GCGGCCTGAAGCCACACAGCGATATTGATTTGCTGGTTACGGTGACCGTAAGGCTTGATGAAACAACGCG
GCGAGCTTTGATCAACGACCTTTTGGAAACTTCGGCTTCCCCTGGAGAGAGCGAGATTCTCCGCGCTGTA
GAAGTCACCATTGTTGTGCACGACGACATCATTCCGTGGCGTTATCCAGCTAAGCGCGAACTGCAATTTG
GAGAATGGCAGCGCAATGACATTCTTGCAGGTATCTTCGAGCCAGCCACGATCGACATTGATCTGGCTAT
CTTGCTGACAAAAGCAAGAGAACATAGCGTTGCCTTGGTAGGTCCAGCGGCGGAGGAACTCTTTGATCCG
GTTCCTGAACAGGATCTATTTGAGGCGCTAAATGAAACCTTAACGCTATGGAACTCGCCGCCCGACTGGG
CTGGCGATGAGCGAAATGTAGTGCTTACGTTGTCCCGCATTTGGTACAGCGCAGTAACCGGCAAAATCGC
GCCGAAGGATGTCGCTGCCGACTGGGCAATGGAGCGCCTGCCGGCCCAGTATCAGCCCGTCATACTTGAA
GCTAGACAG
